Addgene plasmid #77193: CDK2 gRNA (BRDN0001148950)
Purpose: 3rd generation lentiviral gRNA plasmid targeting human CDK2
Depositing lab: John Doench & David Root. Depositing organization: Broad Institute. Publication: Optimized sgRNA design to maximize activity and minimize off-target effects of CRISPR-Cas9. Doench JG, Fusi N, Sullender M, Hegde M, Vaimberg EW, Donovan KF, Smith I, Tothova Z, Wilen C, Orchard R, Virgin HW, Listgarten J, Root DE. Nat Biotechnol. 2016 Jan 18. doi: 10.1038/nbt.3437. PubMed 26780180.
Backbone
  Vector backbone: lentiGuide-Puro
  Backbone manufacturer: Zhang Lab (Addgene plasmid # 52963)
  Vector type: Mammalian Expression, Lentiviral, CRISPR
  Selectable markers: Puromycin
Growth in bacteria
  Bacterial resistance: Ampicillin, 100 μg/mL
  Growth temperature: 37°C
  Growth strain: DH5alpha
  Copy number: High Copy
Gene/Insert
  Gene/Insert name: CDK2 (alt names: CDK2; NM_001290230.1)
  gRNA/shRNA sequence: CATGGGTGTAAGTACGAACA
  Species: H. sapiens (human)
  Entrez Gene: CDK2 (a.k.a. CDKN2, p33(CDK2))
  Promoter: hU6
  Cloning method: Unknown
  Sequencing primers: 5′ U6-F; 3′ pS2-R
Terms and licenses: Academic/Nonprofit Terms; Industry Terms: Not Available to Industry
Depositor comments: The gRNA was designed to target the following Genbank reference sequence(s): NM_001290230.1,NM_001798.4,NM_052827.3. Note that this plasmid does NOT contain Cas9. It should be used in conjunction with lentiCas9-Blast (Addgene #52962) or otherwise with cell lines already expressing Cas9. Browse the full kinome gRNA library at http://www.addgene.org/pooled-library/broadgpp-human-kinome/ or visit http://www.broadinstitute.org/rnai/public/ for detailed protocols and information.
How to cite: CDK2 gRNA (BRDN0001148950) was a gift from John Doench & David Root (Addgene plasmid # 77193 ; http://n2t.net/addgene:77193 ; RRID:Addgene_77193)
