[The description below was written by a language model from this plasmid's Addgene catalogue record and pLannotate feature annotations shown in this document.]
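Description:
CDK2 gRNA (BRDN0001148950) is a third-generation lentiviral guide RNA plasmid built on the lentiGuide-Puro backbone and designed to direct Streptococcus pyogenes Cas9 to the human CDK2 gene. It is propagated in E. coli as a high-copy plasmid through a ColE1/pUC-type origin with ampicillin selection (AmpR). The backbone also carries an f1 origin, an SV40 origin and poly(A) signal, and remnants of lac and T7/T3 cloning-vector sequence that play no role in its function.

The transfer cassette is framed by an RSV promoter fused to a truncated HIV-1 5' LTR, which makes genomic RNA production Tat-independent, and a self-inactivating ΔU3 3' LTR. Between the LTRs lie the Ψ packaging signal with a partial gag fragment, the Rev response element for Rev-dependent nuclear export, and a cPPT/CTS. The human U6 Pol III promoter drives the CDK2-specific spacer joined to the S. pyogenes gRNA scaffold. Downstream, an EF-1α core promoter with its intron A expresses puromycin N-acetyltransferase for selecting transduced mammalian cells, and a WPRE boosts transcript expression.

According to the depositor, the guide was designed against several CDK2 reference transcripts. The plasmid does not encode Cas9, so it must be paired with a separate Cas9 vector such as lentiCas9-Blast or used in cells that already express Cas9. It is an individual clone from a human kinome gRNA collection associated with work on optimized sgRNA design. It is suited to lentiviral delivery for CRISPR knockout of CDK2 in human cells.
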