Features (pLannotate 1.2.2; 29 found; start..end, strand, type, name):
     14..80      +  CDS            small t antigen (fragment): SV40 (simian virus 40) small t antigen
    106..317     +  promoter       EF-1α core promoter: core promoter for human elongation factor EF-1α
    318..1256    +  intron         EF-1α intron A: intron upstream of the start codon of human EF-1α
   1278..1877    +  CDS            PuroR (fragment): puromycin N-acetyltransferase; pac from Streptomyces; confers resistance to puromycin
   1893..2481    +  misc_feature   WPRE: woodchuck hepatitis virus posttranscriptional regulatory element
   2532..2551    +  misc_feature   cPPT/CTS (fragment): central polypurine tract and central termination sequence of HIV-1
   2553..2786    +  LTR            3' LTR (ΔU3): self-inactivating 3' long terminal repeat (LTR) from HIV-1
   2864..2985    +  polyA_signal   SV40 poly(A) signal: SV40 polyadenylation signal
   3025..3160    +  rep_origin     SV40 ori: SV40 origin of replication
   3181..3199    -  promoter       T7 promoter: promoter for bacteriophage T7 RNA polymerase
   3207..3362    +  CDS            lacZα (fragment): LacZα fragment of β-galactosidase; lacZ fragment
   3367..3795    +  rep_origin     f1 ori (sequence partly withheld): f1 bacteriophage origin of replication; arrow indicates direction of (+) strand synthesis
   3848..3952    +  promoter       AmpR promoter: bla
   3953..4813    +  CDS            AmpR: β-lactamase; bla; confers resistance to ampicillin, carbenicillin, and related antibiotics
   4984..5572    +  rep_origin     ori: high-copy-number ColE1/pMB1/pBR322/pUC origin of replication
   5755..5847    +  CDS            lacI (fragment): lac repressor; lacI; The lac repressor binds to the lac operator to inhibit transcription in E. coli. This inhibition can be relieved by adding lactose or isopropyl-β-D-thiogalactopyranoside (IPTG).
   5860..5881    +  protein_bind   CAP binding site: CAP binding activates transcription in the presence of cAMP. E. coli catabolite activator protein
   5896..5926    +  promoter       lac promoter: promoter for the E. coli lac operon
   5934..5950    +  protein_bind   lac operator: The lac repressor binds to the lac operator to inhibit transcription in E. coli. This inhibition can be relieved by adding lactose or isopropyl-β-D-thiogalactopyranoside (IPTG). lac repressor encoded by lacI
   5995..6013    +  promoter       T3 promoter: promoter for bacteriophage T3 RNA polymerase
   6041..6267    +  promoter       RSV promoter: Rous sarcoma virus enhancer/promoter
   6268..6448    +  LTR            5' LTR (truncated): truncated 5' long terminal repeat (LTR) from HIV-1
   6495..6620    +  misc_feature   HIV-1 Ψ: packaging signal of human immunodeficiency virus type 1
   6604..6967    +  CDS            HIV-1 gag (fragment): gag protein from human immunodeficiency virus 1; gag
   7113..7346    +  misc_feature   RRE: The Rev response element (RRE) of HIV-1 allows for Rev-dependent mRNA export from the nucleus to the cytoplasm.
   7723..7749    +  CDS            Rev (fragment): human immunodeficiency virus 1 (HIV-1) Rev protein; rev; enhances nuclear export of unspliced and incompletely spliced viral mRNAs
   7753..7993    +  promoter       U6 promoter: RNA polymerase III promoter for human U6 snRNA
   8023..8098    +  misc_RNA       gRNA scaffold: guide RNA scaffold for the Streptococcus pyogenes CRISPR/Cas9 system
   8154..8271    +  misc_feature   cPPT/CTS: central polypurine tract and central termination sequence of HIV-1
>Addgene plasmid #77193 | CDK2 gRNA (BRDN0001148950) | addgene full sequence | sequence record 187292 | Addgene Assembled Sequence
CCCGGGTGCAAAGATGGATAAAGTTTTAAACAGAGAGGAATCTTTGCAGCTAATGGACCTTCTAGGTCTT
GAAAGGAGTGGGAATTGGCTCCGGTGCCCGTCAGTGGGCAGAGCGCACATCGCCCACAGTCCCCGAGAAG
TTGGGGGGAGGGGTCGGCAATTGATCCGGTGCCTAGAGAAGGTGGCGCGGGGTAAACTGGGAAAGTGATG
TCGTGTACTGGCTCCGCCTTTTTCCCGAGGGTGGGGGAGAACCGTATATAAGTGCAGTAGTCGCCGTGAA
CGTTCTTTTTCGCAACGGGTTTGCCGCCAGAACACAGGTAAGTGCCGTGTGTGGTTCCCGCGGGCCTGGC
CTCTTTACGGGTTATGGCCCTTGCGTGCCTTGAATTACTTCCACCTGGCTGCAGTACGTGATTCTTGATC
CCGAGCTTCGGGTTGGAAGTGGGTGGGAGAGTTCGAGGCCTTGCGCTTAAGGAGCCCCTTCGCCTCGTGC
TTGAGTTGAGGCCTGGCCTGGGCGCTGGGGCCGCCGCGTGCGAATCTGGTGGCACCTTCGCGCCTGTCTC
GCTGCTTTCGATAAGTCTCTAGCCATTTAAAATTTTTGATGACCTGCTGCGACGCTTTTTTTCTGGCAAG
ATAGTCTTGTAAATGCGGGCCAAGATCTGCACACTGGTATTTCGGTTTTTGGGGCCGCGGGCGGCGACGG
GGCCCGTGCGTCCCAGCGCACATGTTCGGCGAGGCGGGGCCTGCGAGCGCGGCCACCGAGAATCGGACGG
GGGTAGTCTCAAGCTGGCCGGCCTGCTCTGGTGCCTGGCCTCGCGCCGCCGTGTATCGCCCCGCCCTGGG
CGGCAAGGCTGGCCCGGTCGGCACCAGTTGCGTGAGCGGAAAGATGGCCGCTTCCCGGCCCTGCTGCAGG
GAGCTCAAAATGGAGGACGCGGCGCTCGGGAGAGCGGGCGGGTGAGTCACCCACACAAAGGAAAAGGGCC
TTTCCGTCCTCAGCCGTCGCTTCATGTGACTCCACGGAGTACCGGGCGCCGTCCAGGCACCTCGATTAGT
TCTCGAGCTTTTGGAGTACGTCGTCTTTAGGTTGGGGGGAGGGGTTTTATGCGATGGAGTTTCCCCACAC
TGAGTGGGTGGAGACTGAAGTTAGGCCAGCTTGGCACTTGATGTAATTCTCCTTGGAATTTGCCCTTTTT
GAGTTTGGATCTTGGTTCATTCTCAAGCCTCAGACAGTGGTTCAAAGTTTTTTTCTTCCATTTCAGGTGT
CGTGACGTACGGCCACCATGACCGAGTACAAGCCCACGGTGCGCCTCGCCACCCGCGACGACGTCCCCAG
GGCCGTACGCACCCTCGCCGCCGCGTTCGCCGACTACCCCGCCACGCGCCACACCGTCGATCCGGACCGC
CACATCGAGCGGGTCACCGAGCTGCAAGAACTCTTCCTCACGCGCGTCGGGCTCGACATCGGCAAGGTGT
GGGTCGCGGACGACGGCGCCGCCGTGGCGGTCTGGACCACGCCGGAGAGCGTCGAAGCGGGGGCGGTGTT
CGCCGAGATCGGCCCGCGCATGGCCGAGTTGAGCGGTTCCCGGCTGGCCGCGCAGCAACAGATGGAAGGC
CTCCTGGCGCCGCACCGGCCCAAGGAGCCCGCGTGGTTCCTGGCCACCGTCGGAGTCTCGCCCGACCACC
AGGGCAAGGGTCTGGGCAGCGCCGTCGTGCTCCCCGGAGTGGAGGCGGCCGAGCGCGCCGGGGTGCCCGC
CTTCCTGGAGACCTCCGCGCCCCGCAACCTCCCCTTCTACGAGCGGCTCGGCTTCACCGTCACCGCCGAC
GTCGAGGTGCCCGAAGGACCGCGCACCTGGTGCATGACCCGCAAGCCCGGTGCCTGAACGCGTTAAGTCG
ACAATCAACCTCTGGATTACAAAATTTGTGAAAGATTGACTGGTATTCTTAACTATGTTGCTCCTTTTAC
GCTATGTGGATACGCTGCTTTAATGCCTTTGTATCATGCTATTGCTTCCCGTATGGCTTTCATTTTCTCC
TCCTTGTATAAATCCTGGTTGCTGTCTCTTTATGAGGAGTTGTGGCCCGTTGTCAGGCAACGTGGCGTGG
TGTGCACTGTGTTTGCTGACGCAACCCCCACTGGTTGGGGCATTGCCACCACCTGTCAGCTCCTTTCCGG
GACTTTCGCTTTCCCCCTCCCTATTGCCACGGCGGAACTCATCGCCGCCTGCCTTGCCCGCTGCTGGACA
GGGGCTCGGCTGTTGGGCACTGACAATTCCGTGGTGTTGTCGGGGAAATCATCGTCCTTTCCTTGGCTGC
TCGCCTGTGTTGCCACCTGGATTCTGCGCGGGACGTCCTTCTGCTACGTCCCTTCGGCCCTCAATCCAGC
GGACCTTCCTTCCCGCGGCCTGCTGCCGGCTCTGCGGCCTCTTCCGCGTCTTCGCCTTCGCCCTCAGACG
AGTCGGATCTCCCTTTGGGCCGCCTCCCCGCGTCGACTTTAAGACCAATGACTTACAAGGCAGCTGTAGA
TCTTAGCCACTTTTTAAAAGAAAAGGGGGGACTGGAAGGGCTAATTCACTCCCAACGAAGACAAGATCTG
CTTTTTGCTTGTACTGGGTCTCTCTGGTTAGACCAGATCTGAGCCTGGGAGCTCTCTGGCTAACTAGGGA
ACCCACTGCTTAAGCCTCAATAAAGCTTGCCTTGAGTGCTTCAAGTAGTGTGTGCCCGTCTGTTGTGTGA
CTCTGGTAACTAGAGATCCCTCAGACCCTTTTAGTCAGTGTGGAAAATCTCTAGCAGTACGTATAGTAGT
TCATGTCATCTTATTATTCAGTATTTATAACTTGCAAAGAAATGAATATCAGAGAGTGAGAGGAACTTGT
TTATTGCAGCTTATAATGGTTACAAATAAAGCAATAGCATCACAAATTTCACAAATAAAGCATTTTTTTC
ACTGCATTCTAGTTGTGGTTTGTCCAAACTCATCAATGTATCTTATCATGTCTGGCTCTAGCTATCCCGC
CCCTAACTCCGCCCATCCCGCCCCTAACTCCGCCCAGTTCCGCCCATTCTCCGCCCCATGGCTGACTAAT
TTTTTTTATTTATGCAGAGGCCGAGGCCGCCTCGGCCTCTGAGCTATTCCAGAAGTAGTGAGGAGGCTTT
TTTGGAGGCCTAGGGACGTACCCAATTCGCCCTATAGTGAGTCGTATTACGCGCGCTCACTGGCCGTCGT
TTTACAACGTCGTGACTGGGAAAACCCTGGCGTTACCCAACTTAATCGCCTTGCAGCACATCCCCCTTTC
GCCAGCTGGCGTAATAGCGAAGAGGCCCGCACCGATCGCCCTTCCCAACAGTTGCGCAGCCTGAATGGCG
AATGGG
[124 nt withheld, positions 3367-3490]
C
[91 nt withheld, positions 3492-3582]
A
[49 nt withheld, positions 3584-3632]
CCTTTGACGTTGGAGTCCACGTTCTTT
[37 nt withheld, positions 3660-3696]
ACCCTATCTCGGTCTATTCTTTTGATTTATAAGGGATTTTGCCGATTTCGGCCTATTGGTTAAAAAATGA
GCTGATTTAACAAAAATTTAACGCGAATTTTAACAAAATATTAACGCTTACAATTTAGGTGGCACTTTTC
GGGGAAATGTGCGCGGAACCCCTATTTGTTTATTTTTCTAAATACATTCAAATATGTATCCGCTCATGAG
ACAATAACCCTGATAAATGCTTCAATAATATTGAAAAAGGAAGAGTATGAGTATTCAACATTTCCGTGTC
GCCCTTATTCCCTTTTTTGCGGCATTTTGCCTTCCTGTTTTTGCTCACCCAGAAACGCTGGTGAAAGTAA
AAGATGCTGAAGATCAGTTGGGTGCACGAGTGGGTTACATCGAACTGGATCTCAACAGCGGTAAGATCCT
TGAGAGTTTTCGCCCCGAAGAACGTTTTCCAATGATGAGCACTTTTAAAGTTCTGCTATGTGGCGCGGTA
TTATCCCGTATTGACGCCGGGCAAGAGCAACTCGGTCGCCGCATACACTATTCTCAGAATGACTTGGTTG
AGTACTCACCAGTCACAGAAAAGCATCTTACGGATGGCATGACAGTAAGAGAATTATGCAGTGCTGCCAT
AACCATGAGTGATAACACTGCGGCCAACTTACTTCTGACAACGATCGGAGGACCGAAGGAGCTAACCGCT
TTTTTGCACAACATGGGGGATCATGTAACTCGCCTTGATCGTTGGGAACCGGAGCTGAATGAAGCCATAC
CAAACGACGAGCGTGACACCACGATGCCTGTAGCAATGGCAACAACGTTGCGCAAACTATTAACTGGCGA
ACTACTTACTCTAGCTTCCCGGCAACAATTAATAGACTGGATGGAGGCGGATAAAGTTGCAGGACCACTT
CTGCGCTCGGCCCTTCCGGCTGGCTGGTTTATTGCTGATAAATCTGGAGCCGGTGAGCGTGGGTCTCGCG
GTATCATTGCAGCACTGGGGCCAGATGGTAAGCCCTCCCGTATCGTAGTTATCTACACGACGGGGAGTCA
GGCAACTATGGATGAACGAAATAGACAGATCGCTGAGATAGGTGCCTCACTGATTAAGCATTGGTAACTG
TCAGACCAAGTTTACTCATATATACTTTAGATTGATTTAAAACTTCATTTTTAATTTAAAAGGATCTAGG
TGAAGATCCTTTTTGATAATCTCATGACCAAAATCCCTTAACGTGAGTTTTCGTTCCACTGAGCGTCAGA
CCCCGTAGAAAAGATCAAAGGATCTTCTTGAGATCCTTTTTTTCTGCGCGTAATCTGCTGCTTGCAAACA
AAAAAACCACCGCTACCAGCGGTGGTTTGTTTGCCGGATCAAGAGCTACCAACTCTTTTTCCGAAGGTAA
CTGGCTTCAGCAGAGCGCAGATACCAAATACTGTTCTTCTAGTGTAGCCGTAGTTAGGCCACCACTTCAA
GAACTCTGTAGCACCGCCTACATACCTCGCTCTGCTAATCCTGTTACCAGTGGCTGCTGCCAGTGGCGAT
AAGTCGTGTCTTACCGGGTTGGACTCAAGACGATAGTTACCGGATAAGGCGCAGCGGTCGGGCTGAACGG
GGGGTTCGTGCACACAGCCCAGCTTGGAGCGAACGACCTACACCGAACTGAGATACCTACAGCGTGAGCT
ATGAGAAAGCGCCACGCTTCCCGAAGGGAGAAAGGCGGACAGGTATCCGGTAAGCGGCAGGGTCGGAACA
GGAGAGCGCACGAGGGAGCTTCCAGGGGGAAACGCCTGGTATCTTTATAGTCCTGTCGGGTTTCGCCACC
TCTGACTTGAGCGTCGATTTTTGTGATGCTCGTCAGGGGGGCGGAGCCTATGGAAAAACGCCAGCAACGC
GGCCTTTTTACGGTTCCTGGCCTTTTGCTGGCCTTTTGCTCACATGTTCTTTCCTGCGTTATCCCCTGAT
TCTGTGGATAACCGTATTACCGCCTTTGAGTGAGCTGATACCGCTCGCCGCAGCCGAACGACCGAGCGCA
GCGAGTCAGTGAGCGAGGAAGCGGAAGAGCGCCCAATACGCAAACCGCCTCTCCCCGCGCGTTGGCCGAT
TCATTAATGCAGCTGGCACGACAGGTTTCCCGACTGGAAAGCGGGCAGTGAGCGCAACGCAATTAATGTG
AGTTAGCTCACTCATTAGGCACCCCAGGCTTTACACTTTATGCTTCCGGCTCGTATGTTGTGTGGAATTG
TGAGCGGATAACAATTTCACACAGGAAACAGCTATGACCATGATTACGCCAAGCGCGCAATTAACCCTCA
CTAAAGGGAACAAAAGCTGGAGCTGCAAGCTTAATGTAGTCTTATGCAATACTCTTGTAGTCTTGCAACA
TGGTAACGATGAGTTAGCAACATGCCTTACAAGGAGAGAAAAAGCACCGTGCATGCCGATTGGTGGAAGT
AAGGTGGTACGATCGTGCCTTATTAGGAAGGCAACAGACGGGTCTGACATGGATTGGACGAACCACTGAA
TTGCCGCATTGCAGAGATATTGTATTTAAGTGCCTAGCTCGATACATAAACGGGTCTCTCTGGTTAGACC
AGATCTGAGCCTGGGAGCTCTCTGGCTAACTAGGGAACCCACTGCTTAAGCCTCAATAAAGCTTGCCTTG
AGTGCTTCAAGTAGTGTGTGCCCGTCTGTTGTGTGACTCTGGTAACTAGAGATCCCTCAGACCCTTTTAG
TCAGTGTGGAAAATCTCTAGCAGTGGCGCCCGAACAGGGACTTGAAAGCGAAAGGGAAACCAGAGGAGCT
CTCTCGACGCAGGACTCGGCTTGCTGAAGCGCGCACGGCAAGAGGCGAGGGGCGGCGACTGGTGAGTACG
CCAAAAATTTTGACTAGCGGAGGCTAGAAGGAGAGAGATGGGTGCGAGAGCGTCAGTATTAAGCGGGGGA
GAATTAGATCGCGATGGGAAAAAATTCGGTTAAGGCCAGGGGGAAAGAAAAAATATAAATTAAAACATAT
AGTATGGGCAAGCAGGGAGCTAGAACGATTCGCAGTTAATCCTGGCCTGTTAGAAACATCAGAAGGCTGT
AGACAAATACTGGGACAGCTACAACCATCCCTTCAGACAGGATCAGAAGAACTTAGATCATTATATAATA
CAGTAGCAACCCTCTATTGTGTGCATCAAAGGATAGAGATAAAAGACACCAAGGAAGCTTTAGACAAGAT
AGAGGAAGAGCAAAACAAAAGTAAGACCACCGCACAGCAAGCGGCCGCTGATCTTCAGACCTGGAGGAGG
AGATATGAGGGACAATTGGAGAAGTGAATTATATAAATATAAAGTAGTAAAAATTGAACCATTAGGAGTA
GCACCCACCAAGGCAAAGAGAAGAGTGGTGCAGAGAGAAAAAAGAGCAGTGGGAATAGGAGCTTTGTTCC
TTGGGTTCTTGGGAGCAGCAGGAAGCACTATGGGCGCAGCGTCAATGACGCTGACGGTACAGGCCAGACA
ATTATTGTCTGGTATAGTGCAGCAGCAGAACAATTTGCTGAGGGCTATTGAGGCGCAACAGCATCTGTTG
CAACTCACAGTCTGGGGCATCAAGCAGCTCCAGGCAAGAATCCTGGCTGTGGAAAGATACCTAAAGGATC
AACAGCTCCTGGGGATTTGGGGTTGCTCTGGAAAACTCATTTGCACCACTGCTGTGCCTTGGAATGCTAG
TTGGAGTAATAAATCTCTGGAACAGATTTGGAATCACACGACCTGGATGGAGTGGGACAGAGAAATTAAC
AATTACACAAGCTTAATACACTCCTTAATTGAAGAATCGCAAAACCAGCAAGAAAAGAATGAACAAGAAT
TATTGGAATTAGATAAATGGGCAAGTTTGTGGAATTGGTTTAACATAACAAATTGGCTGTGGTATATAAA
ATTATTCATAATGATAGTAGGAGGCTTGGTAGGTTTAAGAATAGTTTTTGCTGTACTTTCTATAGTGAAT
AGAGTTAGGCAGGGATATTCACCATTATCGTTTCAGACCCACCTCCCAACCCCGAGGGGACCCAGAGAGG
GCCTATTTCCCATGATTCCTTCATATTTGCATATACGATACAAGGCTGTTAGAGAGATAATTAGAATTAA
TTTGACTGTAAACACAAAGATATTAGTACAAAATACGTGACGTAGAAAGTAATAATTTCTTGGGTAGTTT
GCAGTTTTAAAATTATGTTTTAAAATGGACTATCATATGCTTACCGTAACTTGAAAGTATTTCGATTTCT
TGGCTTTATATATCTTGTGGAAAGGACGAAACACCGCATGGGTGTAAGTACGAACAGTTTTAGAGCTAGA
AATAGCAAGTTAAAATAAGGCTAGTCCGTTATCAACTTGAAAAAGTGGCACCGAGTCGGTGCTTTTTTAA
GCTTGGCGTAACTAGATCTTGAGACAAATGGCAGTATTCATCCACAATTTTAAAAGAAAAGGGGGGATTG
GGGGGTACAGTGCAGGGGAAAGAATAGTAGACATAATAGCAACAGACATACAAACTAAAGAATTACAAAA
ACAAATTACAAAAATTCAAAATTTTCGGGTTTATTACAGGGACAGCAGAGATCCACTTTGGCGCCGGCTC
GAGGGGG
