>Addgene plasmid #77193 | CDK2 gRNA (BRDN0001148950) | depositor partial sequence | sequence record 144653 | Target Sequence
CATGGGTGTAAGTACGAACA
