>Addgene plasmid #77193 | CDK2 gRNA (BRDN0001148950) | addgene partial sequence | sequence record 187291 | hU6-F
TAGAAAGTAATAATTTCTTGGGTAGTTTGCAGTTTTAAAATTATGTTTTAAAATGGACTATCATATGCTT
ACCGTAACTTGAAAGTATTTCGATTTCTTGGCTTTATATATCTTGTGGAAAGGACGAAACACCGCATGGG
TGTAAGTACGAACAGTTTTAGAGCTAGAAATAGCAAGTTAAAATAAGGCTAGTCCGTTATCAACTTGAAA
AAGTGGCACCGAGTCGGTGCTTTTTTAAGCTTGGCGTAACTAGATCTTGAGACAAATGGCAGTATTCATC
CACAATTTTAAAAGAAAAGGGGGGATTGGGGGGTACAGTGCAGGGGAAAGAATAGTAGACATAATAGCAA
CAGACATACAAACTAAAGAATTACAAAAACAAATTACAAAAATTCAAAATTTTCGGGTTTATTACAGGGA
CAGCAGAGATCCACTTTGGCGCCGGCTCGAGGGGGCCCGGGTGCAAAGATGGATAAAGTTTTAAACAGAG
AGGAATCTTTGCAGCTAATGGACCTTCTAGGTCTTGAAAGGAGTGGGAATTGGCTCCGGTGCCCGTCAGT
GGGCAGAGCG
